Addgene plasmid #239301: LentiCRISPR-B_sgRNA_EXOSC2 (pP18(T)_C3-AVA4067)
Purpose: Lentiviral vector expressing Cas9-P2A-Blasticidin and an sgRNA targeting EXOSC2
Depositing lab: Andrei Alexandrov. Depositing organization: Clemson University. Publication: Identification of human pathways acting on nuclear non-coding RNAs using the Mirror forward genetic approach. Che R, Panah M, Mirani B, Knowles K, Ostapovich A, Majumdar D, Chen X, DeSimone J, White W, Noonan M, Luo H, Alexandrov A. Nat Commun. 2025 May 22;16(1):4741. doi: 10.1038/s41467-025-59998-3. PubMed 40399278.
Backbone
  Vector backbone: LentiCRISPR-B
  Vector type: Lentiviral, CRISPR
  Selectable markers: Blasticidin
Growth in bacteria
  Bacterial resistance: Ampicillin, 100 μg/mL
  Growth temperature: 37°C
  Growth strain: NEB Stable
  Copy number: High Copy
Gene/Insert
  Gene/Insert name: U6-driven sgRNA targeting EXOSC2
  gRNA/shRNA sequence: CGTAGTGGGACGAATCACAG
  Species: H. sapiens (human)
  Entrez Gene: EXOSC2 (a.k.a. RRP4, Rrp4p, SHRF, hRrp4p, p7)
  Cloning method: Gibson Cloning
  Sequencing primers: 5′ CGTGACGTAGAAAGTAATAATTTCTTGGGTAG
Terms and licenses: Academic/Nonprofit Terms; Industry Terms: Not Available to Industry
Depositor comments: Please visit https://doi.org/10.1101/2024.09.26.615073 for bioRxiv preprint.
How to cite: LentiCRISPR-B_sgRNA_EXOSC2 (pP18(T)_C3-AVA4067) was a gift from Andrei Alexandrov (Addgene plasmid # 239301 ; http://n2t.net/addgene:239301 ; RRID:Addgene_239301)
