[The description below was written by a language model from this plasmid's Addgene catalogue record and pLannotate feature annotations shown in this document.]
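Description:
LentiCRISPR-B_sgRNA_EXOSC2 is an all-in-one, third-generation-style lentiviral CRISPR vector of about 11.4 kb, built on the LentiCRISPR-B backbone, that delivers both Streptococcus pyogenes Cas9 and a single guide RNA against human EXOSC2 (also known as RRP4). In bacteria it is maintained through a high-copy ColE1/pUC-type origin with ampicillin resistance (AmpR). The backbone also carries an f1 origin, an SV40 origin and poly(A) signal, and remnants of lac/lacZα and T7/T3 promoter sequences inherited from the parental cloning vector.

The viral genome is transcribed from an RSV promoter fused to a truncated HIV-1 5' LTR, which makes packaging Tat-independent. It contains the Ψ packaging signal with a gag fragment, the RRE for Rev-dependent nuclear export, a cPPT/CTS, a WPRE to enhance transcript expression, and a self-inactivating ΔU3 3' LTR. Two expression units sit between the LTRs. A human U6 RNA polymerase III promoter drives the EXOSC2-targeting spacer, which the record says was inserted by Gibson cloning, fused to the SpCas9 gRNA scaffold. Downstream, an EF-1α core promoter drives Cas9; the annotation splits it into contiguous N- and C-terminal portions that together form one full-length reading frame. Cas9 is followed by the blasticidin S deaminase gene. According to the catalogue entry the two are linked by a P2A peptide, which is not itself annotated in the feature table, so both proteins come from a single transcript and transduced mammalian cells can be selected with blasticidin.

The construct is intended for lentiviral knockout of EXOSC2 in human cells. It was deposited with a study using a forward genetic approach to identify pathways acting on nuclear non-coding RNAs.
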