Features (pLannotate 1.2.2; 29 found; start..end, strand, type, name):
      5..231     +  promoter       RSV promoter: Rous sarcoma virus enhancer/promoter
    232..412     +  LTR            5' LTR (truncated): truncated 5' long terminal repeat (LTR) from HIV-1
    459..584     +  misc_feature   HIV-1 Ψ: packaging signal of human immunodeficiency virus type 1
    568..931     +  CDS            HIV-1 gag (fragment): gag protein from human immunodeficiency virus 1; gag
   1077..1310    +  misc_feature   RRE: The Rev response element (RRE) of HIV-1 allows for Rev-dependent mRNA export from the nucleus to the cytoplasm.
   1687..1713    +  CDS            Rev (fragment): human immunodeficiency virus 1 (HIV-1) Rev protein; rev; enhances nuclear export of unspliced and incompletely spliced viral mRNAs
   1717..1957    +  promoter       U6 promoter: RNA polymerase III promoter for human U6 snRNA
   1987..2062    +  misc_RNA       gRNA scaffold: guide RNA scaffold for the Streptococcus pyogenes CRISPR/Cas9 system
   2110..2227    +  misc_feature   cPPT/CTS: central polypurine tract and central termination sequence of HIV-1
   2296..2507    +  promoter       EF-1α core promoter: core promoter for human elongation factor EF-1α
   2611..4212    +  CDS            Cas9(N): N-terminal portion of Streptococcus pyogenes Cas9 (Zetsche et al., 2015)
   4213..6711    +  CDS            Cas9(C): C-terminal portion of Streptococcus pyogenes Cas9 (Zetsche et al., 2015)
   6832..7230    +  CDS            BSD: blasticidin S deaminase; Aspergillus terreus BSD; confers resistance to blasticidin
   7246..7834    +  misc_feature   WPRE: woodchuck hepatitis virus posttranscriptional regulatory element
   7885..7904    +  misc_feature   cPPT/CTS (fragment): central polypurine tract and central termination sequence of HIV-1
   7906..8139    +  LTR            3' LTR (ΔU3): self-inactivating 3' long terminal repeat (LTR) from HIV-1
   8217..8338    +  polyA_signal   SV40 poly(A) signal: SV40 polyadenylation signal
   8378..8513    +  rep_origin     SV40 ori: SV40 origin of replication
   8534..8552    -  promoter       T7 promoter: promoter for bacteriophage T7 RNA polymerase
   8560..8715    +  CDS            lacZα (fragment): LacZα fragment of β-galactosidase; lacZ fragment
   8720..9148    +  rep_origin     f1 ori (sequence partly withheld): f1 bacteriophage origin of replication; arrow indicates direction of (+) strand synthesis
   9201..9305    +  promoter       AmpR promoter: bla
   9306..10166   +  CDS            AmpR: β-lactamase; bla; confers resistance to ampicillin, carbenicillin, and related antibiotics
  10337..10925   +  rep_origin     ori: high-copy-number ColE1/pMB1/pBR322/pUC origin of replication
  11108..11200   +  CDS            lacI (fragment): lac repressor; lacI; The lac repressor binds to the lac operator to inhibit transcription in E. coli. This inhibition can be relieved by adding lactose or isopropyl-β-D-thiogalactopyranoside (IPTG).
  11213..11234   +  protein_bind   CAP binding site: CAP binding activates transcription in the presence of cAMP. E. coli catabolite activator protein
  11249..11279   +  promoter       lac promoter: promoter for the E. coli lac operon
  11283..11305   +  protein_bind   lac operator (fragment): The lac repressor binds to the lac operator to inhibit transcription in E. coli. This inhibition can be relieved by adding lactose or isopropyl-β-D-thiogalactopyranoside (IPTG). lac repressor encoded by lacI
  11348..11366   +  promoter       T3 promoter: promoter for bacteriophage T3 RNA polymerase
>Addgene plasmid #239301 | LentiCRISPR-B_sgRNA_EXOSC2 (pP18(T)_C3-AVA4067) | addgene full sequence | sequence record 478420 | Addgene NGS Result
TTAATGTAGTCTTATGCAATACTCTTGTAGTCTTGCAACATGGTAACGATGAGTTAGCAACATGCCTTAC
AAGGAGAGAAAAAGCACCGTGCATGCCGATTGGTGGAAGTAAGGTGGTACGATCGTGCCTTATTAGGAAG
GCAACAGACGGGTCTGACATGGATTGGACGAACCACTGAATTGCCGCATTGCAGAGATATTGTATTTAAG
TGCCTAGCTCGATACATAAACGGGTCTCTCTGGTTAGACCAGATCTGAGCCTGGGAGCTCTCTGGCTAAC
TAGGGAACCCACTGCTTAAGCCTCAATAAAGCTTGCCTTGAGTGCTTCAAGTAGTGTGTGCCCGTCTGTT
GTGTGACTCTGGTAACTAGAGATCCCTCAGACCCTTTTAGTCAGTGTGGAAAATCTCTAGCAGTGGCGCC
CGAACAGGGACTTGAAAGCGAAAGGGAAACCAGAGGAGCTCTCTCGACGCAGGACTCGGCTTGCTGAAGC
GCGCACGGCAAGAGGCGAGGGGCGGCGACTGGTGAGTACGCCAAAAATTTTGACTAGCGGAGGCTAGAAG
GAGAGAGATGGGTGCGAGAGCGTCAGTATTAAGCGGGGGAGAATTAGATCGCGATGGGAAAAAATTCGGT
TAAGGCCAGGGGGAAAGAAAAAATATAAATTAAAACATATAGTATGGGCAAGCAGGGAGCTAGAACGATT
CGCAGTTAATCCTGGCCTGTTAGAAACATCAGAAGGCTGTAGACAAATACTGGGACAGCTACAACCATCC
CTTCAGACAGGATCAGAAGAACTTAGATCATTATATAATACAGTAGCAACCCTCTATTGTGTGCATCAAA
GGATAGAGATAAAAGACACCAAGGAAGCTTTAGACAAGATAGAGGAAGAGCAAAACAAAAGTAAGACCAC
CGCACAGCAAGCGGCCGCTGATCTTCAGACCTGGAGGAGGAGATATGAGGGACAATTGGAGAAGTGAATT
ATATAAATATAAAGTAGTAAAAATTGAACCATTAGGAGTAGCACCCACCAAGGCAAAGAGAAGAGTGGTG
CAGAGAGAAAAAAGAGCAGTGGGAATAGGAGCTTTGTTCCTTGGGTTCTTGGGAGCAGCAGGAAGCACTA
TGGGCGCAGCGTCAATGACGCTGACGGTACAGGCCAGACAATTATTGTCTGGTATAGTGCAGCAGCAGAA
CAATTTGCTGAGGGCTATTGAGGCGCAACAGCATCTGTTGCAACTCACAGTCTGGGGCATCAAGCAGCTC
CAGGCAAGAATCCTGGCTGTGGAAAGATACCTAAAGGATCAACAGCTCCTGGGGATTTGGGGTTGCTCTG
GAAAACTCATTTGCACCACTGCTGTGCCTTGGAATGCTAGTTGGAGTAATAAATCTCTGGAACAGATTTG
GAATCACACGACCTGGATGGAGTGGGACAGAGAAATTAACAATTACACAAGCTTAATACACTCCTTAATT
GAAGAATCGCAAAACCAGCAAGAAAAGAATGAACAAGAATTATTGGAATTAGATAAATGGGCAAGTTTGT
GGAATTGGTTTAACATAACAAATTGGCTGTGGTATATAAAATTATTCATAATGATAGTAGGAGGCTTGGT
AGGTTTAAGAATAGTTTTTGCTGTACTTTCTATAGTGAATAGAGTTAGGCAGGGATATTCACCATTATCG
TTTCAGACCCACCTCCCAACCCCGAGGGGACCCAGAGAGGGCCTATTTCCCATGATTCCTTCATATTTGC
ATATACGATACAAGGCTGTTAGAGAGATAATTAGAATTAATTTGACTGTAAACACAAAGATATTAGTACA
AAATACGTGACGTAGAAAGTAATAATTTCTTGGGTAGTTTGCAGTTTTAAAATTATGTTTTAAAATGGAC
TATCATATGCTTACCGTAACTTGAAAGTATTTCGATTTCTTGGCTTTATATATCTTGTGGAAAGGACGAA
ACACCGCGTAGTGGGACGAATCACAGGTTTTAGAGCTAGAAATAGCAAGTTAAAATAAGGCTAGTCCGTT
ATCAACTTGAAAAAGTGGCACCGAGTCGGTGCTTTTTTGAATTCTAGATCTTGAGACAAATGGCAGTATT
CATCCACAATTTTAAAAGAAAAGGGGGGATTGGGGGGTACAGTGCAGGGGAAAGAATAGTAGACATAATA
GCAACAGACATACAAACTAAAGAATTACAAAAACAAATTACAAAAATTCAAAATTTTCGGGTTTATTACA
GGGACAGCAGAGATCCACTTTGGCGCCGGCTCGAGTGGCTCCGGTGCCCGTCAGTGGGCAGAGCGCACAT
CGCCCACAGTCCCCGAGAAGTTGGGGGGAGGGGTCGGCAATTGAACCGGTGCCTAGAGAAGGTGGCGCGG
GGTAAACTGGGAAAGTGATGTCGTGTACTGGCTCCGCCTTTTTCCCGAGGGTGGGGGAGAACCGTATATA
AGTGCAGTAGTCGCCGTGAACGTTCTTTTTCGCAACGGGTTTGCCGCCAGAACACAGGTGTCGTGACGCG
GGATCCGCCACCATGGATTACAAAGACGATGACGATAAGATGGCCCCAAAGAAGAAGCGGAAGGTCGGTA
TCCACGGAGTCCCAGCAGCCGACAAGAAGTACAGCATCGGCCTGGACATCGGCACCAACTCTGTGGGCTG
GGCCGTGATCACCGACGAGTACAAGGTGCCCAGCAAGAAATTCAAGGTGCTGGGCAACACCGACCGGCAC
AGCATCAAGAAGAACCTGATCGGAGCCCTGCTGTTCGACAGCGGCGAAACAGCCGAGGCCACCCGGCTGA
AGAGAACCGCCAGAAGAAGATACACCAGACGGAAGAACCGGATCTGCTATCTGCAAGAGATCTTCAGCAA
CGAGATGGCCAAGGTGGACGACAGCTTCTTCCACAGACTGGAAGAGTCCTTCCTGGTGGAAGAGGATAAG
AAGCACGAGCGGCACCCCATCTTCGGCAACATCGTGGACGAGGTGGCCTACCACGAGAAGTACCCCACCA
TCTACCACCTGAGAAAGAAACTGGTGGACAGCACCGACAAGGCCGACCTGCGGCTGATCTATCTGGCCCT
GGCCCACATGATCAAGTTCCGGGGCCACTTCCTGATCGAGGGCGACCTGAACCCCGACAACAGCGACGTG
GACAAGCTGTTCATCCAGCTGGTGCAGACCTACAACCAGCTGTTCGAGGAAAACCCCATCAACGCCAGCG
GCGTGGACGCCAAGGCCATCCTGTCTGCCAGACTGAGCAAGAGCAGACGGCTGGAAAATCTGATCGCCCA
GCTGCCCGGCGAGAAGAAGAATGGCCTGTTCGGAAACCTGATTGCCCTGAGCCTGGGCCTGACCCCCAAC
TTCAAGAGCAACTTCGACCTGGCCGAGGATGCCAAACTGCAGCTGAGCAAGGACACCTACGACGACGACC
TGGACAACCTGCTGGCCCAGATCGGCGACCAGTACGCCGACCTGTTTCTGGCCGCCAAGAACCTGTCCGA
CGCCATCCTGCTGAGCGACATCCTGAGAGTGAACACCGAGATCACCAAGGCCCCCCTGAGCGCCTCTATG
ATCAAGAGATACGACGAGCACCACCAGGACCTGACCCTGCTGAAAGCTCTCGTGCGGCAGCAGCTGCCTG
AGAAGTACAAAGAGATTTTCTTCGACCAGAGCAAGAACGGCTACGCCGGCTACATTGACGGCGGAGCCAG
CCAGGAAGAGTTCTACAAGTTCATCAAGCCCATCCTGGAAAAGATGGACGGCACCGAGGAACTGCTCGTG
AAGCTGAACAGAGAGGACCTGCTGCGGAAGCAGCGGACCTTCGACAACGGCAGCATCCCCCACCAGATCC
ACCTGGGAGAGCTGCACGCCATTCTGCGGCGGCAGGAAGATTTTTACCCATTCCTGAAGGACAACCGGGA
AAAGATCGAGAAGATCCTGACCTTCCGCATCCCCTACTACGTGGGCCCTCTGGCCAGGGGAAACAGCAGA
TTCGCCTGGATGACCAGAAAGAGCGAGGAAACCATCACCCCCTGGAACTTCGAGGAAGTGGTGGACAAGG
GCGCTTCCGCCCAGAGCTTCATCGAGCGGATGACCAACTTCGATAAGAACCTGCCCAACGAGAAGGTGCT
GCCCAAGCACAGCCTGCTGTACGAGTACTTCACCGTGTATAACGAGCTGACCAAAGTGAAATACGTGACC
GAGGGAATGAGAAAGCCCGCCTTCCTGAGCGGCGAGCAGAAAAAGGCCATCGTGGACCTGCTGTTCAAGA
CCAACCGGAAAGTGACCGTGAAGCAGCTGAAAGAGGACTACTTCAAGAAAATCGAGTGCTTCGACTCCGT
GGAAATCTCCGGCGTGGAAGATCGGTTCAACGCCTCCCTGGGCACATACCACGATCTGCTGAAAATTATC
AAGGACAAGGACTTCCTGGACAATGAGGAAAACGAGGACATTCTGGAAGATATCGTGCTGACCCTGACAC
TGTTTGAGGACAGAGAGATGATCGAGGAACGGCTGAAAACCTATGCCCACCTGTTCGACGACAAAGTGAT
GAAGCAGCTGAAGCGGCGGAGATACACCGGCTGGGGCAGGCTGAGCCGGAAGCTGATCAACGGCATCCGG
GACAAGCAGTCCGGCAAGACAATCCTGGATTTCCTGAAGTCCGACGGCTTCGCCAACAGAAACTTCATGC
AGCTGATCCACGACGACAGCCTGACCTTTAAAGAGGACATCCAGAAAGCCCAGGTGTCCGGCCAGGGCGA
TAGCCTGCACGAGCACATTGCCAATCTGGCCGGCAGCCCCGCCATTAAGAAGGGCATCCTGCAGACAGTG
AAGGTGGTGGACGAGCTCGTGAAAGTGATGGGCCGGCACAAGCCCGAGAACATCGTGATCGAAATGGCCA
GAGAGAACCAGACCACCCAGAAGGGACAGAAGAACAGCCGCGAGAGAATGAAGCGGATCGAAGAGGGCAT
CAAAGAGCTGGGCAGCCAGATCCTGAAAGAACACCCCGTGGAAAACACCCAGCTGCAGAACGAGAAGCTG
TACCTGTACTACCTGCAGAATGGGCGGGATATGTACGTGGACCAGGAACTGGACATCAACCGGCTGTCCG
ACTACGATGTGGACCATATCGTGCCTCAGAGCTTTCTGAAGGACGACTCCATCGACAACAAGGTGCTGAC
CAGAAGCGACAAGAACCGGGGCAAGAGCGACAACGTGCCCTCCGAAGAGGTCGTGAAGAAGATGAAGAAC
TACTGGCGGCAGCTGCTGAACGCCAAGCTGATTACCCAGAGAAAGTTCGACAATCTGACCAAGGCCGAGA
GAGGCGGCCTGAGCGAACTGGATAAGGCCGGCTTCATCAAGAGACAGCTGGTGGAAACCCGGCAGATCAC
AAAGCACGTGGCACAGATCCTGGACTCCCGGATGAACACTAAGTACGACGAGAATGACAAGCTGATCCGG
GAAGTGAAAGTGATCACCCTGAAGTCCAAGCTGGTGTCCGATTTCCGGAAGGATTTCCAGTTTTACAAAG
TGCGCGAGATCAACAACTACCACCACGCCCACGACGCCTACCTGAACGCCGTCGTGGGAACCGCCCTGAT
CAAAAAGTACCCTAAGCTGGAAAGCGAGTTCGTGTACGGCGACTACAAGGTGTACGACGTGCGGAAGATG
ATCGCCAAGAGCGAGCAGGAAATCGGCAAGGCTACCGCCAAGTACTTCTTCTACAGCAACATCATGAACT
TTTTCAAGACCGAGATTACCCTGGCCAACGGCGAGATCCGGAAGCGGCCTCTGATCGAGACAAACGGCGA
AACCGGGGAGATCGTGTGGGATAAGGGCCGGGATTTTGCCACCGTGCGGAAAGTGCTGAGCATGCCCCAA
GTGAATATCGTGAAAAAGACCGAGGTGCAGACAGGCGGCTTCAGCAAAGAGTCTATCCTGCCCAAGAGGA
ACAGCGATAAGCTGATCGCCAGAAAGAAGGACTGGGACCCTAAGAAGTACGGCGGCTTCGACAGCCCCAC
CGTGGCCTATTCTGTGCTGGTGGTGGCCAAAGTGGAAAAGGGCAAGTCCAAGAAACTGAAGAGTGTGAAA
GAGCTGCTGGGGATCACCATCATGGAAAGAAGCAGCTTCGAGAAGAATCCCATCGACTTTCTGGAAGCCA
AGGGCTACAAAGAAGTGAAAAAGGACCTGATCATCAAGCTGCCTAAGTACTCCCTGTTCGAGCTGGAAAA
CGGCCGGAAGAGAATGCTGGCCTCTGCCGGCGAACTGCAGAAGGGAAACGAACTGGCCCTGCCCTCCAAA
TATGTGAACTTCCTGTACCTGGCCAGCCACTATGAGAAGCTGAAGGGCTCCCCCGAGGATAATGAGCAGA
AACAGCTGTTTGTGGAACAGCACAAGCACTACCTGGACGAGATCATCGAGCAGATCAGCGAGTTCTCCAA
GAGAGTGATCCTGGCCGACGCTAATCTGGACAAAGTGCTGTCCGCCTACAACAAGCACCGGGATAAGCCC
ATCAGAGAGCAGGCCGAGAATATCATCCACCTGTTTACCCTGACCAATCTGGGAGCCCCTGCCGCCTTCA
AGTACTTTGACACCACCATCGACCGGAAGAGGTACACCAGCACCAAAGAGGTGCTGGACGCCACCCTGAT
CCACCAGAGCATCACCGGCCTGTACGAGACACGGATCGACCTGTCTCAGCTGGGAGGCGACAAGCGTCCT
GCTGCTACTAAGAAAGCTGGTCAAGCTAAGAAAAAGAAAGCTAGCGGCAGCGGCGCCACCAACTTCAGCC
TGCTGAAGCAGGCCGGCGACGTGGAGGAGAACCCCGGCCCCATGGCCAAGCCTTTGTCTCAAGAAGAATC
CACCCTCATTGAAAGAGCAACGGCTACAATCAACAGCATCCCCATCTCTGAAGACTACAGCGTCGCCAGC
GCAGCTCTCTCTAGCGACGGCCGCATCTTCACTGGTGTCAATGTATATCATTTTACTGGGGGACCTTGTG
CAGAACTCGTGGTGCTGGGCACTGCTGCTGCTGCGGCAGCTGGCAACCTGACTTGTATCGTCGCGATCGG
AAATGAGAACAGGGGCATCTTGAGCCCCTGCGGACGGTGCCGACAGGTGCTTCTCGATCTGCATCCTGGG
ATCAAAGCCATAGTGAAGGACAGTGATGGACAGCCGACGGCAGTTGGGATTCGTGAATTGCTGCCCTCTG
GTTATGTGTGGGAGGGCTAAACGCGTTAAGTCGACAATCAACCTCTGGATTACAAAATTTGTGAAAGATT
GACTGGTATTCTTAACTATGTTGCTCCTTTTACGCTATGTGGATACGCTGCTTTAATGCCTTTGTATCAT
GCTATTGCTTCCCGTATGGCTTTCATTTTCTCCTCCTTGTATAAATCCTGGTTGCTGTCTCTTTATGAGG
AGTTGTGGCCCGTTGTCAGGCAACGTGGCGTGGTGTGCACTGTGTTTGCTGACGCAACCCCCACTGGTTG
GGGCATTGCCACCACCTGTCAGCTCCTTTCCGGGACTTTCGCTTTCCCCCTCCCTATTGCCACGGCGGAA
CTCATCGCCGCCTGCCTTGCCCGCTGCTGGACAGGGGCTCGGCTGTTGGGCACTGACAATTCCGTGGTGT
TGTCGGGGAAATCATCGTCCTTTCCTTGGCTGCTCGCCTGTGTTGCCACCTGGATTCTGCGCGGGACGTC
CTTCTGCTACGTCCCTTCGGCCCTCAATCCAGCGGACCTTCCTTCCCGCGGCCTGCTGCCGGCTCTGCGG
CCTCTTCCGCGTCTTCGCCTTCGCCCTCAGACGAGTCGGATCTCCCTTTGGGCCGCCTCCCCGCGTCGAC
TTTAAGACCAATGACTTACAAGGCAGCTGTAGATCTTAGCCACTTTTTAAAAGAAAAGGGGGGACTGGAA
GGGCTAATTCACTCCCAACGAAGACAAGATCTGCTTTTTGCTTGTACTGGGTCTCTCTGGTTAGACCAGA
TCTGAGCCTGGGAGCTCTCTGGCTAACTAGGGAACCCACTGCTTAAGCCTCAATAAAGCTTGCCTTGAGT
GCTTCAAGTAGTGTGTGCCCGTCTGTTGTGTGACTCTGGTAACTAGAGATCCCTCAGACCCTTTTAGTCA
GTGTGGAAAATCTCTAGCAGTACGTATAGTAGTTCATGTCATCTTATTATTCAGTATTTATAACTTGCAA
AGAAATGAATATCAGAGAGTGAGAGGAACTTGTTTATTGCAGCTTATAATGGTTACAAATAAAGCAATAG
CATCACAAATTTCACAAATAAAGCATTTTTTTCACTGCATTCTAGTTGTGGTTTGTCCAAACTCATCAAT
GTATCTTATCATGTCTGGCTCTAGCTATCCCGCCCCTAACTCCGCCCATCCCGCCCCTAACTCCGCCCAG
TTCCGCCCATTCTCCGCCCCATGGCTGACTAATTTTTTTTATTTATGCAGAGGCCGAGGCCGCCTCGGCC
TCTGAGCTATTCCAGAAGTAGTGAGGAGGCTTTTTTGGAGGCCTAGGGACGTACCCAATTCGCCCTATAG
TGAGTCGTATTACGCGCGCTCACTGGCCGTCGTTTTACAACGTCGTGACTGGGAAAACCCTGGCGTTACC
CAACTTAATCGCCTTGCAGCACATCCCCCTTTCGCCAGCTGGCGTAATAGCGAAGAGGCCCGCACCGATC
GCCCTTCCCAACAGTTGCGCAGCCTGAATGGCGAATGGG
[124 nt withheld, positions 8720-8843]
C
[91 nt withheld, positions 8845-8935]
A
[49 nt withheld, positions 8937-8985]
CCTTTGACGTTGGAGTCCACGTTCTTT
[37 nt withheld, positions 9013-9049]
ACCCTATCTCGGTCTATTCTTTTGATTTATAAGGGATTTTGCCGATTTCGGCCTATTGGTTAAAAAATGA
GCTGATTTAACAAAAATTTAACGCGAATTTTAACAAAATATTAACGCTTACAATTTAGGTGGCACTTTTC
GGGGAAATGTGCGCGGAACCCCTATTTGTTTATTTTTCTAAATACATTCAAATATGTATCCGCTCATGAG
ACAATAACCCTGATAAATGCTTCAATAATATTGAAAAAGGAAGAGTATGAGTATTCAACATTTCCGTGTC
GCCCTTATTCCCTTTTTTGCGGCATTTTGCCTTCCTGTTTTTGCTCACCCAGAAACGCTGGTGAAAGTAA
AAGATGCTGAAGATCAGTTGGGTGCACGAGTGGGTTACATCGAACTGGATCTCAACAGCGGTAAGATCCT
TGAGAGTTTTCGCCCCGAAGAACGTTTTCCAATGATGAGCACTTTTAAAGTTCTGCTATGTGGCGCGGTA
TTATCCCGTATTGACGCCGGGCAAGAGCAACTCGGTCGCCGCATACACTATTCTCAGAATGACTTGGTTG
AGTACTCACCAGTCACAGAAAAGCATCTTACGGATGGCATGACAGTAAGAGAATTATGCAGTGCTGCCAT
AACCATGAGTGATAACACTGCGGCCAACTTACTTCTGACAACGATCGGAGGACCGAAGGAGCTAACCGCT
TTTTTGCACAACATGGGGGATCATGTAACTCGCCTTGATCGTTGGGAACCGGAGCTGAATGAAGCCATAC
CAAACGACGAGCGTGACACCACGATGCCTGTAGCAATGGCAACAACGTTGCGCAAACTATTAACTGGCGA
ACTACTTACTCTAGCTTCCCGGCAACAATTAATAGACTGGATGGAGGCGGATAAAGTTGCAGGACCACTT
CTGCGCTCGGCCCTTCCGGCTGGCTGGTTTATTGCTGATAAATCTGGAGCCGGTGAGCGTGGGTCTCGCG
GTATCATTGCAGCACTGGGGCCAGATGGTAAGCCCTCCCGTATCGTAGTTATCTACACGACGGGGAGTCA
GGCAACTATGGATGAACGAAATAGACAGATCGCTGAGATAGGTGCCTCACTGATTAAGCATTGGTAACTG
TCAGACCAAGTTTACTCATATATACTTTAGATTGATTTAAAACTTCATTTTTAATTTAAAAGGATCTAGG
TGAAGATCCTTTTTGATAATCTCATGACCAAAATCCCTTAACGTGAGTTTTCGTTCCACTGAGCGTCAGA
CCCCGTAGAAAAGATCAAAGGATCTTCTTGAGATCCTTTTTTTCTGCGCGTAATCTGCTGCTTGCAAACA
AAAAAACCACCGCTACCAGCGGTGGTTTGTTTGCCGGATCAAGAGCTACCAACTCTTTTTCCGAAGGTAA
CTGGCTTCAGCAGAGCGCAGATACCAAATACTGTTCTTCTAGTGTAGCCGTAGTTAGGCCACCACTTCAA
GAACTCTGTAGCACCGCCTACATACCTCGCTCTGCTAATCCTGTTACCAGTGGCTGCTGCCAGTGGCGAT
AAGTCGTGTCTTACCGGGTTGGACTCAAGACGATAGTTACCGGATAAGGCGCAGCGGTCGGGCTGAACGG
GGGGTTCGTGCACACAGCCCAGCTTGGAGCGAACGACCTACACCGAACTGAGATACCTACAGCGTGAGCT
ATGAGAAAGCGCCACGCTTCCCGAAGGGAGAAAGGCGGACAGGTATCCGGTAAGCGGCAGGGTCGGAACA
GGAGAGCGCACGAGGGAGCTTCCAGGGGGAAACGCCTGGTATCTTTATAGTCCTGTCGGGTTTCGCCACC
TCTGACTTGAGCGTCGATTTTTGTGATGCTCGTCAGGGGGGCGGAGCCTATGGAAAAACGCCAGCAACGC
GGCCTTTTTACGGTTCCTGGCCTTTTGCTGGCCTTTTGCTCACATGTTCTTTCCTGCGTTATCCCCTGAT
TCTGTGGATAACCGTATTACCGCCTTTGAGTGAGCTGATACCGCTCGCCGCAGCCGAACGACCGAGCGCA
GCGAGTCAGTGAGCGAGGAAGCGGAAGAGCGCCCAATACGCAAACCGCCTCTCCCCGCGCGTTGGCCGAT
TCATTAATGCAGCTGGCACGACAGGTTTCCCGACTGGAAAGCGGGCAGTGAGCGCAACGCAATTAATGTG
AGTTAGCTCACTCATTAGGCACCCCAGGCTTTACACTTTATGCTTCCGGCTCGTATGTTGTGTGGAATTG
TGAGCGGATAACAATTTCACACAGGAAACAGCTATGACCATGATTACGCCAAGCGCGCAATTAACCCTCA
CTAAAGGGAACAAAAGCTGGAGCTGCAAGC
